>Addgene plasmid #136758 | pISH-Olfr49 | addgene full sequence | sequence record 273463 | Addgene NGS Result
ACGCCAGCTGGCGAAAGGGGGATGTGCTGCAAGGCGATTAAGTTGGGTAACGCCAGGGTTTTCCCAGTCA
CGACGTTGTAAAACGACGGCCAGTGAATTGTAATACGACTCACTATAGGGCGAATTGGGCCCGACGTCGC
ATGCTCCCGGCCGCCATGGCGGCCGCGGGAATTCGATTCGTCTGGCTGAACTTTTGGAACTTGCTTACGT
GTTCCCTAAATACCTGCTTCACCTGCTTGTTCCTCAGAGTGTAGATGAAGGGGTTGAGTGTGGGTGTCAC
TACAGTGTTGAGCAATGCCACCACCTTGTTATGATCCTCCCCCTGTCCATTCTTGCCAGACCGGACATAC
ATGAAGATACAGCTGCCATAGAAGAGAGACACCACAATAATATGAGAGGAGCAAGTTGAGAAGGCTTTCT
TCCTCTCCTTGGCTGAAGGAATGTGTAGAATGGTATAGAGAATGTGGCCATAGCAGGTGGCAGTCACAGC
CAGAGTGCCCAGGAGGCTGAAATTGGCAATAACAAAACCCAGGAACTCTACCAGGCTGGTATCTGCACAT
ATGAGTTCCATAAGTGGAAAGTTGTCACAGAAGAAATGATTAATGATGTTTGGGCCACAGAACGGCTGCT
GAAATACAATTGAACTAGGAACTATGATGAGAAGCAATCCAGACATCCATGAGCAAAACACAAGCTGGAC
ACAGACTCTTTTGCTCATAATGGTGGCATAACGCAAAGGGTTACAAATGGCCACATACCTGTCAAAGGAC
ATCACTGCCAGTAGAAAGAACTCAGTGGTGCCAAGGAAGAAATAGAGGAATGCTTGGAGGAAACAACCTA
GTAGGGAGATGGTCTTATGTCCTGTGATGATGTTGGTTAGCATCTTGGGGAAGATGACAGAGGTGAACCA
GATCTCCAGCATGGCAAAGTTGCGGAGGAAGTAATACATGGGGGTGTAAAGGCGCCTGTCCACAAGGGTG
ATGAAGATGATGAGGAAGTTTCCCAGCAGAATGAGGAAGTAGGTCAGGAGAAAGCCCAGGAATATGAGCA
CCTGCAGCTCACAGGCATCTGACAGCCCCAGCAGAATAAACTAATCACTAGTGAATTCGCGGCCGCCTGC
AGGTCGACCATATGGGAGAGCTCCCAACGCGTTGGATGCATAGCTTGAGTATTCTATAGTGTCACCTAAA
TAGCTTGGCGTAATCATGGTCATAGCTGTTTCCTGTGTGAAATTGTTATCCGCTCACAATTCCACACAAC
ATACGAGCCGGAAGCATAAAGTGTAAAGCCTGGGGTGCCTAATGAGTGAGCTAACTCACATTAATTGCGT
TGCGCTCACTGCCCGCTTTCCAGTCGGGAAACCTGTCGTGCCAGCTGCATTAATGAATCGGCCAACGCGC
GGGGAGAGGCGGTTTGCGTATTGGGCGCTCTTCCGCTTCCTCGCTCACTGACTCGCTGCGCTCGGTCGTT
CGGCTGCGGCGAGCGGTATCAGCTCACTCAAAGGCGGTAATACGGTTATCCACAGAATCAGGGGATAACG
CAGGAAAGAACATGTGAGCAAAAGGCCAGCAAAAGGCCAGGAACCGTAAAAAGGCCGCGTTGCTGGCGTT
TTTCCATAGGCTCCGCCCCCCTGACGAGCATCACAAAAATCGACGCTCAAGTCAGAGGTGGCGAAACCCG
ACAGGACTATAAAGATACCAGGCGTTTCCCCCTGGAAGCTCCCTCGTGCGCTCTCCTGTTCCGACCCTGC
CGCTTACCGGATACCTGTCCGCCTTTCTCCCTTCGGGAAGCGTGGCGCTTTCTCATAGCTCACGCTGTAG
GTATCTCAGTTCGGTGTAGGTCGTTCGCTCCAAGCTGGGCTGTGTGCACGAACCCCCCGTTCAGCCCGAC
CGCTGCGCCTTATCCGGTAACTATCGTCTTGAGTCCAACCCGGTAAGACACGACTTATCGCCACTGGCAG
CAGCCACTGGTAACAGGATTAGCAGAGCGAGGTATGTAGGCGGTGCTACAGAGTTCTTGAAGTGGTGGCC
TAACTACGGCTACACTAGAAGAACAGTATTTGGTATCTGCGCTCTGCTGAAGCCAGTTACCTTCGGAAAA
AGAGTTGGTAGCTCTTGATCCGGCAAACAAACCACCGCTGGTAGCGGTGGTTTTTTTGTTTGCAAGCAGC
AGATTACGCGCAGAAAAAAAGGATCTCAAGAAGATCCTTTGATCTTTTCTACGGGGTCTGACGCTCAGTG
GAACGAAAACTCACGTTAAGGGATTTTGGTCATGAGATTATCAAAAAGGATCTTCACCTAGATCCTTTTA
AATTAAAAATGAAGTTTTAAATCAATCTAAAGTATATATGAGTAAACTTGGTCTGACAGTTACCAATGCT
TAATCAGTGAGGCACCTATCTCAGCGATCTGTCTATTTCGTTCATCCATAGTTGCCTGACTCCCCGTCGT
GTAGATAACTACGATACGGGAGGGCTTACCATCTGGCCCCAGTGCTGCAATGATACCGCGAGACCCACGC
TCACCGGCTCCAGATTTATCAGCAATAAACCAGCCAGCCGGAAGGGCCGAGCGCAGAAGTGGTCCTGCAA
CTTTATCCGCCTCCATCCAGTCTATTAATTGTTGCCGGGAAGCTAGAGTAAGTAGTTCGCCAGTTAATAG
TTTGCGCAACGTTGTTGCCATTGCTACAGGCATCGTGGTGTCACGCTCGTCGTTTGGTATGGCTTCATTC
AGCTCCGGTTCCCAACGATCAAGGCGAGTTACATGATCCCCCATGTTGTGCAAAAAAGCGGTTAGCTCCT
TCGGTCCTCCGATCGTTGTCAGAAGTAAGTTGGCCGCAGTGTTATCACTCATGGTTATGGCAGCACTGCA
TAATTCTCTTACTGTCATGCCATCCGTAAGATGCTTTTCTGTGACTGGTGAGTACTCAACCAAGTCATTC
TGAGAATAGTGTATGCGGCGACCGAGTTGCTCTTGCCCGGCGTCAATACGGGATAATACCGCGCCACATA
GCAGAACTTTAAAAGTGCTCATCATTGGAAAACGTTCTTCGGGGCGAAAACTCTCAAGGATCTTACCGCT
GTTGAGATCCAGTTCGATGTAACCCACTCGTGCACCCAACTGATCTTCAGCATCTTTTACTTTCACCAGC
GTTTCTGGGTGAGCAAAAACAGGAAGGCAAAATGCCGCAAAAAAGGGAATAAGGGCGACACGGAAATGTT
GAATACTCATACTCTTCCTTTTTCAATATTATTGAAGCATTTATCAGGGTTATTGTCTCATGAGCGGATA
CATATTTGAATGTATTTAGAAAAATAAACAAATAGGGGTTCCGCGCACATTTCCCCGAAAAGTGCCACCT
GATGCGGTGTGAAATACCGCACAGATGCGTAAGGAGAAAATACCGCATCAGGAAATTGTAAGCGTTAATA
TTTTGTTAAAATTCGCGTTAAATTTTTGTTAAATCAGCTCATTTTTTAACCAATAGGCCGAAATCGGCAA
AATCCCTTATAAATCAAAAGAATAGACCGAGATAGGGT
[37 nt withheld, positions 3539-3575]
AAAGAACGTGGACTCCAACGTCAAAGG
[49 nt withheld, positions 3603-3651]
T
[91 nt withheld, positions 3653-3743]
G
[124 nt withheld, positions 3745-3868]
CCATTCGCCATTCAGGCTGCGCAACTGTTGGGAAGGGCGATCGGTGCGGGCCTCTTCGCTATT
Features (pLannotate 1.2.2; 14 found; start..end, strand, type, name):
    101..119     +  promoter       T7 promoter: promoter for bacteriophage T7 RNA polymerase
    179..1090    -  CDS            Olfr49: OLF49_MOUSE - Also known as Mor118-1 From Mus musculus (Mouse).
   1099..1161    -  CDS            VESPI_VESMG (fragment): Experimental evidence at protein level: Swiss-Prot protein existence level 1. Shows contractile activity on isolated ileum smooth muscle. From Vespa magnifica (Hornet).
   1173..1191    -  promoter       SP6 promoter: promoter for bacteriophage SP6 RNA polymerase
   1233..1249    -  protein_bind   lac operator: The lac repressor binds to the lac operator to inhibit transcription in E. coli. This inhibition can be relieved by adding lactose or isopropyl-β-D-thiogalactopyranoside (IPTG). lac repressor encoded by lacI
   1257..1287    -  promoter       lac promoter: promoter for the E. coli lac operon
   1302..1323    -  protein_bind   CAP binding site: CAP binding activates transcription in the presence of cAMP. E. coli catabolite activator protein
   1336..1428    -  CDS            lacI (fragment): lac repressor; lacI; The lac repressor binds to the lac operator to inhibit transcription in E. coli. This inhibition can be relieved by adding lactose or isopropyl-β-D-thiogalactopyranoside (IPTG).
   1611..2199    -  rep_origin     ori: high-copy-number ColE1/pMB1/pBR322/pUC origin of replication
   2370..3230    -  CDS            AmpR: β-lactamase; bla; confers resistance to ampicillin, carbenicillin, and related antibiotics
   3231..3335    -  promoter       AmpR promoter: bla
   3362..3412    +  misc_feature   bom (fragment): basis of mobility region from pBR322
   3440..3868    -  rep_origin     f1 ori (sequence partly withheld): f1 bacteriophage origin of replication; arrow indicates direction of (+) strand synthesis
   3872..98      -  CDS            lacZα (fragment) (across the origin): LacZα fragment of β-galactosidase; lacZ fragment
