[The description below was written by a language model from this plasmid's Addgene catalogue record and pLannotate feature annotations shown in this document.]
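Description:
pISH-Olfr49 is a small bacterial cloning plasmid (about 3.9 kb) built on the pGEM-T-Easy backbone and intended as an in vitro transcription template for riboprobes that detect the mouse odorant receptor gene Olfr49 (also known as MOR118-1) by in situ hybridization. It is maintained in E. coli at high copy number through a ColE1/pUC-type origin and selected with ampicillin via the β-lactamase gene and its native promoter. An f1 phage origin is also present. So are remnants of the backbone's lacZα screening system (lac promoter, operator, CAP site and an interrupted lacZα fragment), which reflect the insert's position within the multiple cloning site.

The insert is a roughly 0.9 kb segment annotated as Olfr49 coding sequence from Mus musculus, flanked by opposing bacteriophage promoters, T7 on one side and SP6 on the other. In the annotated sequence the Olfr49 reading frame lies on the strand opposite to the T7 promoter and in the same direction as the SP6 promoter. Transcription from T7 would therefore be expected to yield the antisense (mRNA-detecting) probe, and SP6 the sense control, although the record does not state which polymerase the depositors used. A short hit to a hornet peptide between the insert and the SP6 promoter is almost certainly a spurious match to polylinker sequence rather than a designed element. The cloning method is not recorded. The plasmid was deposited in connection with a study of the zonal organization of odorant receptor gene choice in the mouse main olfactory epithelium.
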