Addgene plasmid #136758: pISH-Olfr49
Purpose: Template to synthesize riboprobes for in situ hybridization (ISH) for Olfr49
Depositing lab: Peter Mombaerts. Depositing organization: Max Planck Research Unit for Neurogenetics. Publication: The Zonal Organization of Odorant Receptor Gene Choice in the Main Olfactory Epithelium of the Mouse. Zapiec B, Mombaerts P. Cell Rep. 2020 Mar 24;30(12):4220-4234.e5. doi: 10.1016/j.celrep.2020.02.110. PubMed 32209480.
Backbone
  Vector backbone: pGEM-T-Easy
  Vector type: in situ probe
Growth in bacteria
  Bacterial resistance: Ampicillin, 100 μg/mL
  Growth temperature: 37°C
  Growth strain: DH5alpha
  Copy number: High Copy
Gene/Insert
  Gene/Insert name: Olfr49
  Species: M. musculus (mouse)
  Mutation: ISH Probe insert
  Cloning method: Unknown
Terms and licenses: Academic/Nonprofit Terms; Industry Terms: Not Available to Industry
Depositor comments: ISH probe for mouse gene: Olfr49 aka MOR118-1
How to cite: pISH-Olfr49 was a gift from Peter Mombaerts (Addgene plasmid # 136758 ; http://n2t.net/addgene:136758 ; RRID:Addgene_136758)
