>Addgene plasmid #136758 | pISH-Olfr49 | depositor partial sequence | sequence record 263985 | M13f for insert
NATAGGGCGATTGGGCCCGACGTCGCATGCTCCCGGCCGCCATGGCGGCCGCGGGAATTCGATTCGTCTG
GCTGAACTTTTGGAACTTGCTTACGTGTTCCCTAAATACCTGCTTCACCTGCTTGTTCCTCAGAGTGTAG
ATGAAGGGGTTGAGTGTGGGTGTCACTACAGTGTTGAGCAATGCCACCACCTTGTTATGATCCTCCCCCT
GTCCATTCTTGCCAGACCGGACATACATGAAGATACAGCTGCCATAGAAGAGAGACACCACAATAATATG
AGAGGAGCAAGTTGAGAAGGCTTTCTTCCTCTCCTTGGCTGAAGGAATGTGTAGAATGGTATAGAGAATG
TGGCCATAGCAGGTGGCAGTCACAGCCAGAGTGCCCAGGAGGCTGAAATTGGCAATAACAAAACCCAGGA
ACTCTACCAGGCTGGTATCTGCACATATGAGTTCCATAAGTGGAAAGTTGTCACAGAAGAAATGATTAAT
GATGTTTGGGCCACAGAACGGCTGCTGAAATACAATTGAACTAGGAACTATGATGAGAAGCAATCCAGAC
ATCCATGAGCAAAACACAAGCTGGACACAGACTCTTTTGCTCATAATGGTGGCATAACGCAAAGGGTTAC
AAATGGCCACATACCTGTCAAAGGACATCACTGCCAGTAGAAAGAACTCAGTGGTGCCAAGGAAGAAATA
GAGGAATGCTTGGAGGAAACAACCTAGTAGGGAGATGGTCTTATGTCCTGTGATGATGTTGGTTAGCATC
TTGGGGAAGATGACAGAGGTGAACCAGATCTCCAGCATGGCAAAGTTGCGGAGGAAGTAATACATGGGGG
TGTAAAGGCGCCTGTCCACAAGGGTGATGAAGATGATGAGGAAGTTTCCCAGCAGAATGAGGAAGTAGGT
CAGGAGAAAGCCCAGGAATATGAGCACCTGCAGCTCACAGGCATCTGACAGCCCCAGCAGAATAAACTAA
TCACTAGTGAATTCGCGGCCGCCTGCAGGTCGACCATATGGGAGAGCTCCCAACGCGTTGGATGCATAGC
TTGAGTATTCTATAGTGTCACCTAAATAGCTTGGCGTAATCATGGTCMTAGCTGTTTCCTGTGTGAAATT
GTTATCCGCTCACAATTCCACAC
